>Addgene plasmid #146515 | pCIneo-lambdaN-HA-HsTNRC6C-DUF-RRM_H | depositor full sequence | sequence record 288961 | Full Sequence
TCAATATTGGCCATTAGCCATATTATTCATTGGTTATATAGCATAAATCAATATTGGCTATTGGCCATTG
CATACGTTGTATCTATATCATAATATGTACATTTATATTGGCTCATGTCCAATATGACCGCCATGTTGGC
ATTGATTATTGACTAGTTATTAATAGTAATCAATTACGGGGTCATTAGTTCATAGCCCATATATGGAGTT
CCGCGTTACATAACTTACGGTAAATGGCCCGCCTGGCTGACCGCCCAACGACCCCCGCCCATTGACGTCA
ATAATGACGTATGTTCCCATAGTAACGCCAATAGGGACTTTCCATTGACGTCAATGGGTGGAGTATTTAC
GGTAAACTGCCCACTTGGCAGTACATCAAGTGTATCATATGCCAAGTCCGCCCCCTATTGACGTCAATGA
CGGTAAATGGCCCGCCTGGCATTATGCCCAGTACATGACCTTACGGGACTTTCCTACTTGGCAGTACATC
TACGTATTAGTCATCGCTATTACCATGGTGATGCGGTTTTGGCAGTACACCAATGGGCGTGGATAGCGGT
TTGACTCACGGGGATTTCCAAGTCTCCACCCCATTGACGTCAATGGGAGTTTGTTTTGGCACCAAAATCA
ACGGGACTTTCCAAAATGTCGTAACAACTGCGATCGCCCGCCCCGTTGACGCAAATGGGCGGTAGGCGTG
TACGGTGGGAGGTCTATATAAGCAGAGCTCGTTTAGTGAACCGTCAGATCACTAGAAGCTTTATTGCGGT
AGTTTATCACAGTTAAATTGCTAACGCAGTCAGTGCTTCTGACACAACAGTCTCGAACTTAAGCTGCAGT
GACTCTCTTAAGGTAGCCTTGCAGAAGTTGGTCGTGAGGCACTGGGCAGGTAAGTATCAAGGTTACAAGA
CAGGTTTAAGGAGACCAATAGAAACTGGGCTTGTCGAGACAGAGAAGACTCTTGCGTTTCTGATAGGCAC
CTATTGGTCTTACTGACATCCACTTTGCCTTTCTCTCCACAGGTGTCCACTCCCAGTTCAATTACAGCTC
TTAAGGCTAGAGTACTTAATACGACTCACTATAGGCTAGCCACCATGGACGCACAAACACGACGACGTGA
GCGTCGCGCTGAGAAACAAGCTCAATGGAAAGCTGCAAACCCACCGCTCGAGATGGCCTACCCATATGAT
GTTCCAGATTACGCTTCACTCGACTCTAGCATCAACTGGCCCCCAGAATTCCATCCGGGAGTTCCATGGA
AAGGACTGCAGAATATTGACCCTGAGAATGACCCTGACGTCACTCCTGGCAGTAGAACCAGCAGCTGGCT
CGTTCTTCGAAACCTCACTCCCCAGATTGATGGTTCTACACTGCGGACATTGTGTTTGCAACATGGGCCT
CTTATCACATTCCACCTGAATCTGACTCAAGGCAATGCTGTGGTCCGGTACAGCTCCAAGGAGGAGGCTG
CCAAGGCCCAGAAGTCTCTGCACATGTGCGTCCTGGGAAACACTACCATCCTGGCCGAGTTCGCTGGTGA
AGAAGAAGTGAATCGCTTCTTAGCCCAAGGCCAGGCGCTGCCATAGGCGGCCGCTTCCCTTTAGTGAGGG
TTAATGCTTCGAGCAGACATGATAAGATACATTGATGAGTTTGGACAAACCACAACTAGAATGCAGTGAA
AAAAATGCTTTATTTGTGAAATTTGTGATGCTATTGCTTTATTTGTAACCATTATAAGCTGCAATAAACA
AGTTAACAACAACAATTGCATTCATTTTATGTTTCAGGTTCAGGGGGAGATGTGGGAGGTTTTTTAAAGC
AAGTAAAACCTCTACAAATGTGGTAAAATCCGATAAGGATCGATCCGGGCTGGCGTAATAGCGAAGAGGC
CCGCACCGATCGCCCTTCCCAACAGTTGCGCAGCCTGAATGGCGAATGG
[124 nt withheld, positions 1940-2063]
C
[91 nt withheld, positions 2065-2155]
A
[49 nt withheld, positions 2157-2205]
CCTTTGACGTTGGAGTCCACGTTCTTT
[37 nt withheld, positions 2233-2269]
ACCCTATCTCGGTCTATTCTTTTGATTTATAAGGGATTTTGCCGATTTCGGCCTATTGGTTAAAAAATGA
GCTGATTTAACAAAAATTTAACGCGAATTTTAACAAAATATTAACGCTTACAATTTCCTGATGCGGTATT
TTCTCCTTACGCATCTGTGCGGTATTTCACACCGCATACGCGGATCTGCGCAGCACCATGGCCTGAAATA
ACCTCTGAAAGAGGAACTTGGTTAGGTACCTTCTGAGGCGGAAAGAACCAGCTGTGGAATGTGTGTCAGT
TAGGGTGTGGAAAGTCCCCAGGCTCCCCAGCAGGCAGAAGTATGCAAAGCATGCATCTCAATTAGTCAGC
AACCAGGTGTGGAAAGTCCCCAGGCTCCCCAGCAGGCAGAAGTATGCAAAGCATGCATCTCAATTAGTCA
GCAACCATAGTCCCGCCCCTAACTCCGCCCATCCCGCCCCTAACTCCGCCCAGTTCCGCCCATTCTCCGC
CCCATGGCTGACTAATTTTTTTTATTTATGCAGAGGCCGAGGCCGCCTCGGCCTCTGAGCTATTCCAGAA
GTAGTGAGGAGGCTTTTTTGGAGGCCTAGGCTTTTGCAAAAAGCTTGATTCTTCTGACACAACAGTCTCG
AACTTAAGGCTAGAGCCACCATGATTGAACAAGATGGATTGCACGCAGGTTCTCCGGCCGCTTGGGTGGA
GAGGCTATTCGGCTATGACTGGGCACAACAGACAATCGGCTGCTCTGATGCCGCCGTGTTCCGGCTGTCA
GCGCAGGGGCGCCCGGTTCTTTTTGTCAAGACCGACCTGTCCGGTGCCCTGAATGAACTGCAGGACGAGG
CAGCGCGGCTATCGTGGCTGGCCACGACGGGCGTTCCTTGCGCAGCTGTGCTCGACGTTGTCACTGAAGC
GGGAAGGGACTGGCTGCTATTGGGCGAAGTGCCGGGGCAGGATCTCCTGTCATCTCACCTTGCTCCTGCC
GAGAAAGTATCCATCATGGCTGATGCAATGCGGCGGCTGCATACGCTTGATCCGGCTACCTGCCCATTCG
ACCACCAAGCGAAACATCGCATCGAGCGAGCACGTACTCGGATGGAAGCCGGTCTTGTCGATCAGGATGA
TCTGGACGAAGAGCATCAGGGGCTCGCGCCAGCCGAACTGTTCGCCAGGCTCAAGGCGCGCATGCCCGAC
GGCGAGGATCTCGTCGTGACCCATGGCGATGCCTGCTTGCCGAATATCATGGTGGAAAATGGCCGCTTTT
CTGGATTCATCGACTGTGGCCGGCTGGGTGTGGCGGACCGCTATCAGGACATAGCGTTGGCTACCCGTGA
TATTGCTGAAGAGCTTGGCGGCGAATGGGCTGACCGCTTCCTCGTGCTTTACGGTATCGCCGCTCCCGAT
TCGCAGCGCATCGCCTTCTATCGCCTTCTTGACGAGTTCTTCTGAGCGGGACTCTGGGGTTCGAAATGAC
CGACCAAGCGACGCCCAACCTGCCATCACGATGGCCGCAATAAAATATCTTTATTTTCATTACATCTGTG
TGTTGGTTTTTTGTGTGAATCGATAGCGATAAGGATCCGCGTATGGTGCACTCTCAGTACAATCTGCTCT
GATGCCGCATAGTTAAGCCAGCCCCGACACCCGCCAACACCCGCTGACGCGCCCTGACGGGCTTGTCTGC
TCCCGGCATCCGCTTACAGACAAGCTGTGACCGTCTCCGGGAGCTGCATGTGTCAGAGGTTTTCACCGTC
ATCACCGAAACGCGCGAGACGAAAGGGCCTCGTGATACGCCTATTTTTATAGGTTAATGTCATGATAATA
ATGGTTTCTTAGACGTCAGGTGGCACTTTTCGGGGAAATGTGCGCGGAACCCCTATTTGTTTATTTTTCT
AAATACATTCAAATATGTATCCGCTCATGAGACAATAACCCTGATAAATGCTTCAATAATATTGAAAAAG
GAAGAGTATGAGTATTCAACATTTCCGTGTCGCCCTTATTCCCTTTTTTGCGGCATTTTGCCTTCCTGTT
TTTGCTCACCCAGAAACGCTGGTGAAAGTAAAAGATGCTGAAGATCAGTTGGGTGCACGAGTGGGTTACA
TCGAACTGGATCTCAACAGCGGTAAGATCCTTGAGAGTTTTCGCCCCGAAGAACGTTTTCCAATGATGAG
CACTTTTAAAGTTCTGCTATGTGGCGCGGTATTATCCCGTATTGACGCCGGGCAAGAGCAACTCGGTCGC
CGCATACACTATTCTCAGAATGACTTGGTTGAGTACTCACCAGTCACAGAAAAGCATCTTACGGATGGCA
TGACAGTAAGAGAATTATGCAGTGCTGCCATAACCATGAGTGATAACACTGCGGCCAACTTACTTCTGAC
AACGATCGGAGGACCGAAGGAGCTAACCGCTTTTTTGCACAACATGGGGGATCATGTAACTCGCCTTGAT
CGTTGGGAACCGGAGCTGAATGAAGCCATACCAAACGACGAGCGTGACACCACGATGCCTGTAGCAATGG
CAACAACGTTGCGCAAACTATTAACTGGCGAACTACTTACTCTAGCTTCCCGGCAACAATTAATAGACTG
GATGGAGGCGGATAAAGTTGCAGGACCACTTCTGCGCTCGGCCCTTCCGGCTGGCTGGTTTATTGCTGAT
AAATCTGGAGCCGGTGAGCGTGGGTCTCGCGGTATCATTGCAGCACTGGGGCCAGATGGTAAGCCCTCCC
GTATCGTAGTTATCTACACGACGGGGAGTCAGGCAACTATGGATGAACGAAATAGACAGATCGCTGAGAT
AGGTGCCTCACTGATTAAGCATTGGTAACTGTCAGACCAAGTTTACTCATATATACTTTAGATTGATTTA
AAACTTCATTTTTAATTTAAAAGGATCTAGGTGAAGATCCTTTTTGATAATCTCATGACCAAAATCCCTT
AACGTGAGTTTTCGTTCCACTGAGCGTCAGACCCCGTAGAAAAGATCAAAGGATCTTCTTGAGATCCTTT
TTTTCTGCGCGTAATCTGCTGCTTGCAAACAAAAAAACCACCGCTACCAGCGGTGGTTTGTTTGCCGGAT
CAAGAGCTACCAACTCTTTTTCCGAAGGTAACTGGCTTCAGCAGAGCGCAGATACCAAATACTGTTCTTC
TAGTGTAGCCGTAGTTAGGCCACCACTTCAAGAACTCTGTAGCACCGCCTACATACCTCGCTCTGCTAAT
CCTGTTACCAGTGGCTGCTGCCAGTGGCGATAAGTCGTGTCTTACCGGGTTGGACTCAAGACGATAGTTA
CCGGATAAGGCGCAGCGGTCGGGCTGAACGGGGGGTTCGTGCACACAGCCCAGCTTGGAGCGAACGACCT
ACACCGAACTGAGATACCTACAGCGTGAGCTATGAGAAAGCGCCACGCTTCCCGAAGGGAGAAAGGCGGA
CAGGTATCCGGTAAGCGGCAGGGTCGGAACAGGAGAGCGCACGAGGGAGCTTCCAGGGGGAAACGCCTGG
TATCTTTATAGTCCTGTCGGGTTTCGCCACCTCTGACTTGAGCGTCGATTTTTGTGATGCTCGTCAGGGG
GGCGGAGCCTATGGAAAAACGCCAGCAACGCGGCCTTTTTACGGTTCCTGGCCTTTTGCTGGCCTTTTGC
TCACATGGCTCGACAGATCT
Features (pLannotate 1.2.2; 19 found; start..end, strand, type, name):
    140..517     +  enhancer       CMV enhancer: human cytomegalovirus immediate early enhancer
    518..729     +  promoter       CMV promoter: human cytomegalovirus (CMV) immediate early promoter
    890..1022    +  intron         chimeric intron: chimera between introns from human β-globin and immunoglobulin heavy chain genes
   1067..1085    +  promoter       T7 promoter: promoter for bacteriophage T7 RNA polymerase
   1155..1583    +  CDS            TNRC6C (fragment): TNR6C_HUMAN - Also known as KIAA1582. Experimental evidence at protein level: Swiss-Prot protein existence level 1. Plays a role in RNA-mediated gene silencing by micro-RNAs (miRNAs). Required for miRNA-dependent translational repression of complementary mRNAs by argonaute family proteins. As scaffoldng protein associates with argonaute proteins bound to partially complementary mRNAs and simultaneously can recruit CCR4-NOT and PAN deadenylase complexes. From Homo sapiens (Human).
   1598..1615    -  promoter       T3 promoter (fragment): promoter for bacteriophage T3 RNA polymerase
   1633..1754    -  polyA_signal   SV40 poly(A) signal: SV40 polyadenylation signal
   1777..1845    -  CDS            large T antigen (fragment): large T antigen from SV40 (simian virus 40)
   1869..1936    +  CDS            lacZα (fragment): LacZα fragment of β-galactosidase; lacZ fragment
   1940..2368    +  rep_origin     f1 ori (sequence partly withheld): f1 bacteriophage origin of replication; arrow indicates direction of (+) strand synthesis
   2396..2447    -  misc_feature   bom (fragment): basis of mobility region from pBR322
   2512..2869    +  promoter       SV40 promoter: SV40 enhancer and early promoter
   2920..3711    +  CDS            neo: KKA2_KLEPN - Also known as kan, nptII. Experimental evidence at protein level: Swiss-Prot protein existence level 1. Resistance to kanamycin, neomycin, paromomycin, ribostamycin, butirosin and gentamicin B. From Klebsiella pneumoniae.
   3778..3826    +  polyA_signal   poly(A) signal: synthetic polyadenylation signal
   3846..3900    -  misc_feature   bom (fragment): basis of mobility region from pBR322
   4002..4037    -  CDS            rop (fragment): Rop protein, which maintains plasmids at low copy number; rop
   4132..4236    +  promoter       AmpR promoter: bla
   4237..5097    +  CDS            AmpR: β-lactamase; bla; confers resistance to ampicillin, carbenicillin, and related antibiotics
   5268..5856    +  rep_origin     ori: high-copy-number ColE1/pMB1/pBR322/pUC origin of replication
