[The description below was written by a language model from this plasmid's Addgene catalogue record and pLannotate feature annotations shown in this document.]
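Description:
pCIneo-lambdaN-HA-HsTNRC6C-DUF-RRM_H is a mammalian expression plasmid built on the pCI-neo backbone (5,929 nt in the depositor's full sequence) that expresses a fragment of human TNRC6C, one of the GW182-family proteins that act with Argonaute proteins in miRNA-mediated gene silencing. In bacteria it is maintained as a high-copy plasmid through a ColE1/pUC-type origin and selected with ampicillin via the β-lactamase gene. An f1 origin is also present, allowing single-stranded DNA production. For mammalian cells, an SV40 enhancer/early promoter drives the neo gene followed by a synthetic poly(A) signal, which permits G418 selection of stable transfectants.

The expression cassette consists of the CMV immediate early enhancer and promoter, a chimeric β-globin/immunoglobulin intron that improves expression, and a T7 promoter upstream of the coding region. It is terminated by the SV40 poly(A) signal. The annotated TNRC6C segment is short (about 430 nt), consistent with the construct name, which indicates only the DUF and RRM regions; the depositor notes that numbering follows TNRC6C isoform 2. The name also indicates N-terminal lambdaN and HA tags. These are not annotated in the feature table, though an unannotated gap between the T7 promoter and the TNRC6C fragment could accommodate them. The lambdaN peptide binds BoxB RNA hairpins, so such fusions are typically used in tethering assays, where the protein is artificially recruited to a BoxB-containing reporter mRNA, while HA allows detection. This fits the associated study mapping silencing domains of GW182 proteins, although the record itself states only mammalian expression. The depositor sequence may be theoretical rather than fully verified.
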