Addgene plasmid #146515: pCIneo-lambdaN-HA-HsTNRC6C-DUF-RRM_H
Purpose: Mammalian Expression of HsTNRC6C-DUF-RRM
Depositing lab: Elisa Izaurralde. Depositing organization: Max Planck Institute for Developmental Biology. Publication: A C-terminal silencing domain in GW182 is essential for miRNA function. Eulalio A, Helms S, Fritzsch C, Fauser M, Izaurralde E. RNA. 2009 Jun;15(6):1067-77. doi: 10.1261/rna.1605509. Epub 2009 Apr 21. PubMed 19383769.
Backbone
  Vector backbone: pCI-neo
  Vector type: Mammalian Expression
Growth in bacteria
  Bacterial resistance: Ampicillin, 100 μg/mL
  Growth temperature: 37°C
  Growth strain: DH5alpha
  Copy number: High Copy
Gene/Insert
  Gene/Insert name: HsTNRC6C-DUF-RRM
  Species: H. sapiens (human)
  Entrez Gene: TNRC6C
  Cloning method: Unknown
Terms and licenses: Academic/Nonprofit Terms; Industry Terms: Not Available to Industry
Depositor comments: Hs TNRC6C isoform2 given by NCBI:NM_018996.3 Plasmids from this collection were made available to the research community and donated after the lab closed. Please note that the sequence provided by the depositing laboratory may be theoretical/predicted or based on Sanger sequencing results. There may be discrepancies between sequencing results obtained by Addgene and the depositor sequence. If an Addgene verified sequence is not available, please contact before placing your order to request that our lab fully sequence the plasmid.
How to cite: pCIneo-lambdaN-HA-HsTNRC6C-DUF-RRM_H was a gift from Elisa Izaurralde (Addgene plasmid # 146515 ; http://n2t.net/addgene:146515 ; RRID:Addgene_146515)
